Addgene plasmid #74040: FH95pUP95S73DGW (F3)
Purpose: lentiviral expression of Psd95 shRNA and Psd95-S73D-EGFP fusion
Depositing lab: Robert Malenka & Bernardo Sabatini & Weifeng Xu. Depositing organization: Harvard Medical School. Publication: Destabilization of the postsynaptic density by PSD-95 serine 73 phosphorylation inhibits spine growth and synaptic plasticity. Steiner P, Higley MJ, Xu W, Czervionke BL, Malenka RC, Sabatini BL. Neuron. 2008 Dec 10;60(5):788-802. doi: 10.1016/j.neuron.2008.10.014. PubMed 19081375.
Backbone
  Vector backbone: FUGW
  Backbone manufacturer: David Baltimore (Addgene plasmid # 14883)
  Backbone size w/o insert (bp): 9941
  Vector type: Mammalian Expression, Lentiviral, RNAi
Growth in bacteria
  Bacterial resistance: Ampicillin, 100 μg/mL
  Growth temperature: 37°C
  Growth strain: NEB Stable
  Copy number: High Copy
Gene/Insert
  Gene/Insert name: Psd95
  gRNA/shRNA sequence: GGA CAT CCA GGC ACA CAA G
  Species: R. norvegicus (rat)
  Mutation: S73D
  Promoter: H1
  Cloning method: Restriction Enzyme; 5′ cloning site EcoRI (not destroyed); 3′ cloning site BstBI (destroyed during cloning)
  Sequencing primers: 5′ H1 tcgctatgtgttctgggaaa
Terms and licenses: Academic/Nonprofit Terms; Industry Terms: Not Available to Industry
Depositor comments: Addgene did not confirm the presence of the S73D mutation. Map: FHUGW-(pUb)-HinDIII-SalI-XbaI-(p95S73D)
How to cite: FH95pUP95S73DGW (F3) was a gift from Robert Malenka & Bernardo Sabatini & Weifeng Xu (Addgene plasmid # 74040 ; http://n2t.net/addgene:74040 ; RRID:Addgene_74040)
