[The description below was written by a language model from this plasmid's Addgene catalogue record.]
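Description:
FH95pUP95S73DGW (F3) is a lentiviral transfer plasmid built on the FUGW backbone and classified as a mammalian expression, lentiviral and RNAi vector. It is maintained in bacteria as a high-copy plasmid under ampicillin selection. No feature table accompanies the record, so the individual viral and regulatory elements of the backbone are not itemised. The backbone alone is listed at just under 10 kb.

The construct follows a "molecular replacement" design that combines knockdown and re-expression in a single virus. An H1 promoter, an RNA polymerase III promoter commonly used for short hairpins, drives an shRNA directed against rat Psd95, the postsynaptic density scaffold protein, to deplete the endogenous protein. According to the depositor's map notes, a separate ubiquitin promoter (pUb) cassette carries the Psd95 coding sequence with the S73D substitution, and the stated purpose indicates this is expressed as a fusion to EGFP. Replacing serine 73 with aspartate is a standard way to mimic constitutive phosphorylation at that site. The EGFP tag allows the replacement protein to be visualised in transduced cells. The record does not say how the re-expressed Psd95 escapes the shRNA, and it notes that the repository did not confirm the presence of the S73D mutation.

The associated publication concerns how serine 73 phosphorylation of PSD-95 destabilises the postsynaptic density and limits spine growth and synaptic plasticity. This is consistent with use of the vector to swap endogenous PSD-95 for a phosphomimetic version.
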