>Addgene plasmid #74040 | FH95pUP95S73DGW (F3) | addgene partial sequence | sequence record 141603 | EGFP-N 5'-CGTCGCCGTCCAGCTCGACCAG-3'
GCTCCTCGCCCTTGCTCACCATGGTGGCGATGGATCCCGGGCCCGCGGTACCGAGTCTCTCTCGGGCTGG
GACCCAGATGTAGGGGCCTGAGAGGTCTTCAATGACACGTTTCACTTTGTGATAGATCTCTTCAAAGCTG
TCGCCCTCTACGATGGCTGAGAAGCACTCTGTGAACTCCTGCTCCAGCTTCGTGGCTCTGTCGAAGGCTT
TCCGGGCTTGCTCCTCTGTGATCCGCTTATTGATCTCTAGCACATTCTCCAGGGAGCGGGGACGGATGAA
GATGGCGATGGGGTGCAGGTGGGCCGCCTGCAGCCGCCGCACGGCATTGGCCGAGACATCGAGGATGCAG
TGCTTCCCCTGCTCTGCTACCTCTCGCACAGACTGGACGCTGGTCCCATAGAGGTGGCTGTTGTACTGGC
CAGCCTCAATGAACTTATGCGCTTGAATATCCTTCTCCATTTTCTCCCGGGAGGAGACAAAGTGGTAATC
CCGGCCGTCTATCTCATATTCCCGCTTAGGACGTGTCGTATGAGGGACACAGGATCCAAACTTGTCGGGG
AACTCGGAGAGAAGATCATCGTTGGCACGGTCTTTGGTGGGTCCAAGGATGATGATGGGACGAGCATAGT
GCACTTCCATCTGGGTCACCGTCTCATAGCTCAGAACCGAGTCTTCTCGACCCTGTGATCCAGAGCTGGA
GCCCCAGTCCTTGGCCTTTAACCTTGACCACTCTCGTCGCTCGACCCGCCGTTTGCTGGGAATGAAGCCA
ATGTCGTCGGTCTCACTGTCGGAGTGG
