>Addgene plasmid #74040 | FH95pUP95S73DGW (F3) | addgene partial sequence | sequence record 141606 | H1 5'-tcgctatgtgttctgggaaa-3'
TCTTATAAGTTCTGTATGAGACCACAGATCCCCGGACATCCAGGCACACAAGTTCAAGAGACTTGTGTGC
CTGGATGTCCTTTTTGGAAAGCTTATCGAATTAATTAACCCGTGTCGGCTCCAGATCTGGCCTCCGCGCC
GGGTTTTGGCGCCTCCCGCGGGCGCCCCCCTCCTCACGGCGAGCGCTGCCACGTCAGACGAAGGGCGCAG
CGAGCGTCCTGATCCTTCCGCCCGGACGCTCAGGACAGCGGCCCGCTGCTCATAAGACTCGGCCTTAGAA
CCCCAGTATCAGCAGAAGGACATTTTAGGACGGGACTTGGGTGACTCTAGGGCACTGGTTTTCTTTCCAG
AGAGCGGAACAGGCGAGGAAAAGTAGTCCCTTCTCGGCGATTCTGCGGAGGGATCTCCGTGGGGCGGTGA
ACGCCGATGATTATATAAGGACGCGCCGGGTGTGGCACAGCTAGTTCCGTCGCAGCCGGGATTTGGGTCG
CGGTTCTTGTTTGTGGATCGCTGTGATCGTCACTTGGTGAGTAGCGGGCTGCTGGGCTGGCCGGGGCTTT
CGTGGCCGCCGGGCCGCTCGGTGGGACGGAAGCGTGTGGAGAGACCGCCAAGGGCTGTAGTCTGGGTCCG
CGAGCAAGGTTGCCCTGAACTGGGGGTTGGGGGGAGCGCAGCAAAATGGCGGCTGTTCCCGAGTCTTGAA
TGGAAGACGCTTGTGAGGCGGG
